>Addgene plasmid #131200 | pcDNA3.1/3xmyc_NLRP11-LRR | addgene full sequence | sequence record 255720 | Addgene NGS Result
GACATTGATTATTGACTAGTTATTAATAGTAATCAATTACGGGGTCATTAGTTCATAGCCCATATATGGA
GTTCCGCGTTACATAACTTACGGTAAATGGCCCGCCTGGCTGACCGCCCAACGACCCCCGCCCATTGACG
TCAATAATGACGTATGTTCCCATAGTAACGCCAATAGGGACTTTCCATTGACGTCAATGGGTGGAGTATT
TACGGTAAACTGCCCACTTGGCAGTACATCAAGTGTATCATATGCCAAGTACGCCCCCTATTGACGTCAA
TGACGGTAAATGGCCCGCCTGGCATTATGCCCAGTACATGACCTTATGGGACTTTCCTACTTGGCAGTAC
ATCTACGTATTAGTCATCGCTATTACCATGGTGATGCGGTTTTGGCAGTACATCAATGGGCGTGGATAGC
GGTTTGACTCACGGGGATTTCCAAGTCTCCACCCCATTGACGTCAATGGGAGTTTGTTTTGGCACCAAAA
TCAACGGGACTTTCCAAAATGTCGTAACAACTCCGCCCCATTGACGCAAATGGGCGGTAGGCGTGTACGG
TGGGAGGTCTATATAAGCAGAGCTCTCTGGCTAACTAGAGAACCCACTGCTTACTGGCTTATCGAAATTA
ATACGACTCACTATAGGGAGACCCAAGCTGGCTAGCGTTTAAACTTAAGCTTACCATGGAGCAGAAGCTG
ATCTCCGAGGAGGACCTGAACGAGCAGAAGCTGATCTCCGAGGAGGACCTGAACGAGCAGAAGCTGATCT
CCGAGGAGGACCTGAACCTGGAGGTGCTGTTCCAGGGACCCGGGGTACCGGTAGACAGCTTCAAGTGGTA
CTCGGTGGGATACATGAAACATTTGGACCGTGACCCGGAAAAGTTGACGCACCATATGCCTTTGTTTTAC
TGTCTCTATGAGAATCGGGAAGAAGAATTTGTGAAGACGATTGTGGATGCTCTCATGGAGGTTACAGTTT
ACCTTCAATCAGACAAGGATATGATGGTCTCATTATACTGTCTGGATTACTGCTGTCACCTGAGGACACT
TAAGTTGAGCGTTCAGCGCATCTTTCAAAACAAAGAGCCACTTATAAGGCCAACTGCTAGTCAAATGAAG
AGCCTTGTCTACTGGAGAGAGATCTGCTCTCTTTTTTATACAATGGAGAGCCTCCGGGAGCTGCATATCT
TTGACAATGACCTTAATGGTATTTCAGAAAGGATTCTGTCTAAAGCCCTGGAGCATTCTAGCTGTAAACT
TCGCACACTCAAGTTGTCCTATGTCTCGACTGCTTCTGGTTTTGAAGACTTACTCAAGGCTTTGGCTCGT
AATCGGAGCCTGACATACCTGAGTATCAACTGTACGTCCATTTCCCTAAATATGTTTTCACTTCTGCATG
ACATCCTGCACGAGCCCACATGCCAAATAAGTCATCTGAGCTTGATGAAATGTGATTTGCGAGCCAGCGA
ATGCGAAGAAATCGCCTCTCTCCTCATCAGTGGCGGGAGTCTGAGAAAACTGACCTTATCCAGCAATCCG
CTGAGGAGCGACGGGATGAACATACTGTGTGATGCCTTGCTTCATCCCAACTGCACTCTTATATCACTGG
TGTTAGTCTTCTGCTGTCTCACTGAAAATTGCTGCAGCGCCCTTGGAAGAGTGCTTCTGTTCAGCCCAAC
TCTAAGACAACTAGACCTGTGTGTGAATCGCTTAAAAAATTACGGAGTGTTGCATGTGACGTTTCCCTTG
CTGTTTCCAACCTGTCAGTTAGAGGAGCTTCATCTGTCTGGCTGTTTCTTTAGCAGCGATATCTGTCAAT
ATATTGCCATAGTTATTGCTACTAATGAAAAACTGAGGAGCCTGGAGATTGGGAGCAACAAAATAGAAGA
TGCAGGAATGCAGCTGCTATGTGGTGGTTTGAGACATCCCAACTGCATGTTGGTGAATATTGGGCTAGAA
GAGTGCATGTTAACCAGTGCCTGCTGTCGATCTCTTGCCTCTGTTCTTACCACCAACAAAACACTAGAAA
GACTCAACTTGCTTCAAAATCACTTGGGCAATGATGGAGTTGCAAAACTTCTTGAGAGCTTGATCAGCCC
AGATTGTGTACTTAAGGTAGTTGGGCTTCCATTAACTGGCCTGAACACACAAACCCAGCAGTTGCTGATG
ACTGTAAAGGAAAGAAAACCCAGTTTGATCTTTCTGTCTGAAACTTGGTCTTTAAAGGAAGGCAGAGAAA
TTGGTGTGACACCTGCTTCTCAGCCAGGTTCAATAATACCTAATTCTAATTTGGATTACATGTTTTTCAA
ATTTCCCAGAATGTCTGCAGCCATGAGAACGTCAAATACAGCATCTAGGCAACCCCTTTGAGGATCCAGT
GTGGTGGAATTCTGCAGATATCCAGCACAGTGGCGGCCGCTCGAGTCTAGAGGGCCCGTTTAAACCCGCT
GATCAGCCTCGACTGTGCCTTCTAGTTGCCAGCCATCTGTTGTTTGCCCCTCCCCCGTGCCTTCCTTGAC
CCTGGAAGGTGCCACTCCCACTGTCCTTTCCTAATAAAATGAGGAAATTGCATCGCATTGTCTGAGTAGG
TGTCATTCTATTCTGGGGGGTGGGGTGGGGCAGGACAGCAAGGGGGAGGATTGGGAAGACAATAGCAGGC
ATGCTGGGGATGCGGTGGGCTCTATGGCTTCTGAGGCGGAAAGAACCAGCTGGGGCTCTAGGGGGTATCC
CC
[124 nt withheld, positions 2733-2856]
C
[91 nt withheld, positions 2858-2948]
A
[49 nt withheld, positions 2950-2998]
CCTTTGACGTTGGAGTCCACGTTCTTT
[37 nt withheld, positions 3026-3062]
ACCCTATCTCGGTCTATTCTTTTGATTTATAAGGGATTTTGCCGATTTCGGCCTATTGGTTAAAAAATGA
GCTGATTTAACAAAAATTTAACGCGAATTAATTCTGTGGAATGTGTGTCAGTTAGGGTGTGGAAAGTCCC
CAGGCTCCCCAGCAGGCAGAAGTATGCAAAGCATGCATCTCAATTAGTCAGCAACCAGGTGTGGAAAGTC
CCCAGGCTCCCCAGCAGGCAGAAGTATGCAAAGCATGCATCTCAATTAGTCAGCAACCATAGTCCCGCCC
CTAACTCCGCCCATCCCGCCCCTAACTCCGCCCAGTTCCGCCCATTCTCCGCCCCATGGCTGACTAATTT
TTTTTATTTATGCAGAGGCCGAGGCCGCCTCTGCCTCTGAGCTATTCCAGAAGTAGTGAGGAGGCTTTTT
TGGAGGCCTAGGCTTTTGCAAAAAGCTCCCGGGAGCTTGTATATCCATTTTCGGATCTGATCAAGAGACA
GGATGAGGATCGTTTCGCATGATTGAACAAGATGGATTGCACGCAGGTTCTCCGGCCGCTTGGGTGGAGA
GGCTATTCGGCTATGACTGGGCACAACAGACAATCGGCTGCTCTGATGCCGCCGTGTTCCGGCTGTCAGC
GCAGGGGCGCCCGGTTCTTTTTGTCAAGACCGACCTGTCCGGTGCCCTGAATGAACTGCAGGACGAGGCA
GCGCGGCTATCGTGGCTGGCCACGACGGGCGTTCCTTGCGCAGCTGTGCTCGACGTTGTCACTGAAGCGG
GAAGGGACTGGCTGCTATTGGGCGAAGTGCCGGGGCAGGATCTCCTGTCATCTCACCTTGCTCCTGCCGA
GAAAGTATCCATCATGGCTGATGCAATGCGGCGGCTGCATACGCTTGATCCGGCTACCTGCCCATTCGAC
CACCAAGCGAAACATCGCATCGAGCGAGCACGTACTCGGATGGAAGCCGGTCTTGTCGATCAGGATGATC
TGGACGAAGAGCATCAGGGGCTCGCGCCAGCCGAACTGTTCGCCAGGCTCAAGGCGCGCATGCCCGACGG
CGAGGATCTCGTCGTGACCCATGGCGATGCCTGCTTGCCGAATATCATGGTGGAAAATGGCCGCTTTTCT
GGATTCATCGACTGTGGCCGGCTGGGTGTGGCGGACCGCTATCAGGACATAGCGTTGGCTACCCGTGATA
TTGCTGAAGAGCTTGGCGGCGAATGGGCTGACCGCTTCCTCGTGCTTTACGGTATCGCCGCTCCCGATTC
GCAGCGCATCGCCTTCTATCGCCTTCTTGACGAGTTCTTCTGAGCGGGACTCTGGGGTTCGAAATGACCG
ACCAAGCGACGCCCAACCTGCCATCACGAGATTTCGATTCCACCGCCGCCTTCTATGAAAGGTTGGGCTT
CGGAATCGTTTTCCGGGACGCCGGCTGGATGATCCTCCAGCGCGGGGATCTCATGCTGGAGTTCTTCGCC
CACCCCAACTTGTTTATTGCAGCTTATAATGGTTACAAATAAAGCAATAGCATCACAAATTTCACAAATA
AAGCATTTTTTTCACTGCATTCTAGTTGTGGTTTGTCCAAACTCATCAATGTATCTTATCATGTCTGTAT
ACCGTCGACCTCTAGCTAGAGCTTGGCGTAATCATGGTCATAGCTGTTTCCTGTGTGAAATTGTTATCCG
CTCACAATTCCACACAACATACGAGCCGGAAGCATAAAGTGTAAAGCCTGGGGTGCCTAATGAGTGAGCT
AACTCACATTAATTGCGTTGCGCTCACTGCCCGCTTTCCAGTCGGGAAACCTGTCGTGCCAGCTGCATTA
ATGAATCGGCCAACGCGCGGGGAGAGGCGGTTTGCGTATTGGGCGCTCTTCCGCTTCCTCGCTCACTGAC
TCGCTGCGCTCGGTCGTTCGGCTGCGGCGAGCGGTATCAGCTCACTCAAAGGCGGTAATACGGTTATCCA
CAGAATCAGGGGATAACGCAGGAAAGAACATGTGAGCAAAAGGCCAGCAAAAGGCCAGGAACCGTAAAAA
GGCCGCGTTGCTGGCGTTTTTCCATAGGCTCCGCCCCCCTGACGAGCATCACAAAAATCGACGCTCAAGT
CAGAGGTGGCGAAACCCGACAGGACTATAAAGATACCAGGCGTTTCCCCCTGGAAGCTCCCTCGTGCGCT
CTCCTGTTCCGACCCTGCCGCTTACCGGATACCTGTCCGCCTTTCTCCCTTCGGGAAGCGTGGCGCTTTC
TCATAGCTCACGCTGTAGGTATCTCAGTTCGGTGTAGGTCGTTCGCTCCAAGCTGGGCTGTGTGCACGAA
CCCCCCGTTCAGCCCGACCGCTGCGCCTTATCCGGTAACTATCGTCTTGAGTCCAACCCGGTAAGACACG
ACTTATCGCCACTGGCAGCAGCCACTGGTAACAGGATTAGCAGAGCGAGGTATGTAGGCGGTGCTACAGA
GTTCTTGAAGTGGTGGCCTAACTACGGCTACACTAGAAGAACAGTATTTGGTATCTGCGCTCTGCTGAAG
CCAGTTACCTTCGGAAAAAGAGTTGGTAGCTCTTGATCCGGCAAACAAACCACCGCTGGTAGCGGTGGTT
TTTTTGTTTGCAAGCAGCAGATTACGCGCAGAAAAAAAGGATCTCAAGAAGATCCTTTGATCTTTTCTAC
GGGGTCTGACGCTCAGTGGAACGAAAACTCACGTTAAGGGATTTTGGTCATGAGATTATCAAAAAGGATC
TTCACCTAGATCCTTTTAAATTAAAAATGAAGTTTTAAATCAATCTAAAGTATATATGAGTAAACTTGGT
CTGACAGTTACCAATGCTTAATCAGTGAGGCACCTATCTCAGCGATCTGTCTATTTCGTTCATCCATAGT
TGCCTGACTCCCCGTCGTGTAGATAACTACGATACGGGAGGGCTTACCATCTGGCCCCAGTGCTGCAATG
ATACCGCGAGACCCACGCTCACCGGCTCCAGATTTATCAGCAATAAACCAGCCAGCCGGAAGGGCCGAGC
GCAGAAGTGGTCCTGCAACTTTATCCGCCTCCATCCAGTCTATTAATTGTTGCCGGGAAGCTAGAGTAAG
TAGTTCGCCAGTTAATAGTTTGCGCAACGTTGTTGCCATTGCTACAGGCATCGTGGTGTCACGCTCGTCG
TTTGGTATGGCTTCATTCAGCTCCGGTTCCCAACGATCAAGGCGAGTTACATGATCCCCCATGTTGTGCA
AAAAAGCGGTTAGCTCCTTCGGTCCTCCGATCGTTGTCAGAAGTAAGTTGGCCGCAGTGTTATCACTCAT
GGTTATGGCAGCACTGCATAATTCTCTTACTGTCATGCCATCCGTAAGATGCTTTTCTGTGACTGGTGAG
TACTCAACCAAGTCATTCTGAGAATAGTGTATGCGGCGACCGAGTTGCTCTTGCCCGGCGTCAATACGGG
ATAATACCGCGCCACATAGCAGAACTTTAAAAGTGCTCATCATTGGAAAACGTTCTTCGGGGCGAAAACT
CTCAAGGATCTTACCGCTGTTGAGATCCAGTTCGATGTAACCCACTCGTGCACCCAACTGATCTTCAGCA
TCTTTTACTTTCACCAGCGTTTCTGGGTGAGCAAAAACAGGAAGGCAAAATGCCGCAAAAAAGGGAATAA
GGGCGACACGGAAATGTTGAATACTCATACTCTTCCTTTTTCAATATTATTGAAGCATTTATCAGGGTTA
TTGTCTCATGAGCGGATACATATTTGAATGTATTTAGAAAAATAAACAAATAGGGGTTCCGCGCACATTT
CCCCGAAAAGTGCCACCTGACGTCGACGGATCGGGAGATCTCCCGATCCCCTATGGTGCACTCTCAGTAC
AATCTGCTCTGATGCCGCATAGTTAAGCCAGTATCTGCTCCCTGCTTGTGTGTTGGAGGTCGCTGAGTAG
TGCGCGAGCAAAATTTAAGCTACAACAAGGCAAGGCTTGACCGACAATTGCATGAAGAATCTGCTTAGGG
TTAGGCGTTTTGCGCTGCTTCGCGATGTACGGGCCAGATATACGCGTT
Features (pLannotate 1.2.2; 20 found; start..end, strand, type, name):
      1..380     +  enhancer       CMV enhancer: human cytomegalovirus immediate early enhancer
    381..584     +  promoter       CMV promoter: human cytomegalovirus (CMV) immediate early promoter
    580..613     +  LTR            5' LTR (truncated) (fragment): truncated 5' long terminal repeat (LTR) from HIV-1
    629..647     +  promoter       T7 promoter: promoter for bacteriophage T7 RNA polymerase
    821..2368    +  CDS            NLRP11 (fragment): NAL11_HUMAN - Also known as NALP11, NOD17, PAN10, PYPAF6. Experimental evidence at transcript level: Swiss-Prot protein existence level 2. Involved in inflammation. From Homo sapiens (Human).
   2463..2687    +  polyA_signal   bGH poly(A) signal: bovine growth hormone polyadenylation signal
   2691..2712    +  promoter       SV40 promoter (fragment): SV40 enhancer and early promoter
   2733..3161    +  rep_origin     f1 ori (sequence partly withheld): f1 bacteriophage origin of replication; arrow indicates direction of (+) strand synthesis
   3175..3504    +  promoter       SV40 promoter: SV40 enhancer and early promoter
   3571..4362    +  CDS            neo: KKA2_KLEPN - Also known as kan, nptII. Experimental evidence at protein level: Swiss-Prot protein existence level 1. Resistance to kanamycin, neomycin, paromomycin, ribostamycin, butirosin and gentamicin B. From Klebsiella pneumoniae.
   4386..4544    +  CDS            ble (fragment): BLE_KLEPN - Experimental evidence at protein level: Swiss-Prot protein existence level 1. Binding protein with a strong affinity to the bleomycin family of antibiotics. Binds to CL990; an antimitotic-antibiotic compound. From Klebsiella pneumoniae.
   4539..4660    +  polyA_signal   SV40 poly(A) signal: SV40 polyadenylation signal
   4733..4749    -  protein_bind   lac operator: The lac repressor binds to the lac operator to inhibit transcription in E. coli. This inhibition can be relieved by adding lactose or isopropyl-β-D-thiogalactopyranoside (IPTG). lac repressor encoded by lacI
   4757..4787    -  promoter       lac promoter: promoter for the E. coli lac operon
   4802..4823    -  protein_bind   CAP binding site: CAP binding activates transcription in the presence of cAMP. E. coli catabolite activator protein
   4836..4928    -  CDS            lacI (fragment): lac repressor; lacI; The lac repressor binds to the lac operator to inhibit transcription in E. coli. This inhibition can be relieved by adding lactose or isopropyl-β-D-thiogalactopyranoside (IPTG).
   5111..5699    -  rep_origin     ori: high-copy-number ColE1/pMB1/pBR322/pUC origin of replication
   5870..6730    -  CDS            AmpR: β-lactamase; bla; confers resistance to ampicillin, carbenicillin, and related antibiotics
   6731..6835    -  promoter       AmpR promoter: bla
   6894..6946    -  misc_feature   bom (fragment): basis of mobility region from pBR322
