[The description below was written by a language model from this plasmid's Addgene catalogue record and pLannotate feature annotations shown in this document.]
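Description:
pcDNA3.1/3xmyc_NLRP11-LRR is a mammalian expression plasmid of about 7.1 kb that produces an isolated domain of human NLRP11, a pyrin domain-containing member of the NLR family implicated in inflammatory signalling. The name points to a pcDNA3.1-type vector, although the catalogue lists the backbone as pcDNA3.7. The feature layout is typical of the pcDNA3 family. In E. coli it is maintained at high copy through a ColE1/pUC-type origin and selected with ampicillin via the β-lactamase gene. An f1 origin is also present, along with residual lac promoter/operator and lacI fragments carried over from the backbone.

The insert, roughly 1.5 kb, encodes only the C-terminal leucine-rich repeat region of NLRP11 (amino acids 518–1033), without the pyrin and nucleotide-binding domains. It is transcribed from the human cytomegalovirus immediate early enhancer and promoter and terminated by the bovine growth hormone polyadenylation signal. A T7 promoter lies upstream of the coding region and could support in vitro transcription. The record describes an N-terminal myc tag, triple according to the plasmid name. The feature table does not annotate it separately, but there is unannotated space between the T7 promoter and the NLRP11 fragment where it would sit. The short HIV-1 LTR hit just after the CMV promoter, the ble fragment and the partial SV40 promoter hit are probably annotation artefacts rather than functional parts. A separate SV40 promoter-driven neomycin phosphotransferase cassette with an SV40 poly(A) signal allows G418 selection of stable transfectants.

The construct suits transient or stable expression of a myc-detectable LRR fragment in cultured mammalian cells, for example in domain-mapping studies of NLRP11's contribution to inflammatory signalling.
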