Addgene plasmid #131200: pcDNA3.1/3xmyc_NLRP11-LRR
Purpose: mammalian expression
Depositing lab: Thomas Kufer. Publication: The NLR family pyrin domain containing 11 protein contributes to the regulation of inflammatory signalling. Ellwanger K, Becker E, Kienes I, Sowa A, Postma Y, Gloria YC, Weber ANR, Kufer TA. J Biol Chem. 2018 Jan 4. pii: RA117.000152. doi: 10.1074/jbc.RA117.000152. PubMed 29301940.
Backbone
  Vector backbone: pcDNA3.7
  Vector type: Mammalian Expression
Growth in bacteria
  Bacterial resistance: Ampicillin, 100 μg/mL
  Growth temperature: 37°C
  Growth strain: DH5alpha
  Copy number: High Copy
Gene/Insert
  Gene/Insert name: LRR of NLRP11
  Species: H. sapiens (human)
  Insert size (bp): 1500
  Mutation: contains only the leucine-rich repeats (LRRs), amino acids 518-1033
  Entrez Gene: NLRP11 (a.k.a. CLR19.6, NALP11, NOD17, PAN10, PYPAF6, PYPAF7)
  Promoter: pCMV
  Tag / fusion protein: myc (N terminal on insert)
  Cloning method: Restriction Enzyme; 5′ cloning site Unknown (unknown if destroyed); 3′ cloning site Unknown (unknown if destroyed)
Terms and licenses: Academic/Nonprofit Terms; Industry Terms: Not Available to Industry
How to cite: pcDNA3.1/3xmyc_NLRP11-LRR was a gift from Thomas Kufer (Addgene plasmid # 131200 ; http://n2t.net/addgene:131200 ; RRID:Addgene_131200)
